Addgene plasmid #135120: SRSF9_2xRRM_pGEX
Purpose: Recombinant expression of SRSF9 with dual-affinity tag
Depositing lab: Christopher Burge. Depositing organization: Massachusetts Institute of Technology. Publication: Sequence, Structure, and Context Preferences of Human RNA Binding Proteins. Dominguez D, Freese P, Alexis MS, Su A, Hochman M, Palden T, Bazile C, Lambert NJ, Van Nostrand EL, Pratt GA, Yeo GW, Graveley BR, Burge CB. Mol Cell. 2018 Jun 7;70(5):854-867.e9. doi: 10.1016/j.molcel.2018.05.001. Epub 2018 Jun 7. PubMed 29883606.
Backbone
  Vector backbone: pGEX-6P-2
  Backbone manufacturer: Promega
  Backbone size w/o insert (bp): 5081
  Vector type: Bacterial Expression
Growth in bacteria
  Bacterial resistance: Ampicillin, 100 μg/mL
  Growth temperature: 37°C
  Growth strain: DH5alpha
  Copy number: High Copy
Gene/Insert
  Gene/Insert name: SRSF9
  Species: H. sapiens (human)
  Insert size (bp): 624
  Entrez Gene: SRSF9 (a.k.a. SFRS9, SRp30c)
  Promoter: tac
  Tag / fusion protein: GST-SBP (N terminal on backbone)
  Cloning method: Restriction Enzyme; 5′ cloning site BamHI (not destroyed); 3′ cloning site NotI (not destroyed)
  Sequencing primers: 5′ 5GEX (GGGCTGGCAAGCCACGTTTGGTG); 3′ 3GEX (CCGGGAGCTGCATGTGTCAGAGG)
Terms and licenses: Academic/Nonprofit Terms; Industry Terms: Not Available to Industry
How to cite: SRSF9_2xRRM_pGEX was a gift from Christopher Burge (Addgene plasmid # 135120 ; http://n2t.net/addgene:135120 ; RRID:Addgene_135120)
