[The description below was written by a language model from this plasmid's Addgene catalogue record and pLannotate feature annotations shown in this document.]
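Description:
SRSF9_2xRRM_pGEX is a bacterial expression plasmid built on the pGEX-6P-2 backbone for producing a fragment of the human splicing factor SRSF9 (also known as SFRS9 or SRp30c) in E. coli. It is about 5.7 kb and is propagated as a high-copy plasmid through a ColE1/pMB1-type origin, with selection by the β-lactamase (AmpR) gene conferring ampicillin resistance. Only short remnants of the pBR322 rop and bom regions are annotated, along with a leftover lac promoter/lacZα segment typical of pGEX vectors.

The roughly 620 bp insert, cloned between BamHI and NotI sites that both remain intact, is annotated as a partial SRSF9 coding sequence. The construct name suggests it covers the two RNA recognition motifs rather than the full-length protein, though the record does not give domain boundaries. It sits in frame downstream of Schistosoma japonicum glutathione S-transferase, and the catalogue lists the N-terminal tag as GST-SBP. The SBP (streptavidin-binding peptide) portion is not separately annotated, but an unannotated gap of about 160 bp between GST and the insert would accommodate it and linker sequence. Transcription is driven by the hybrid tac promoter with an adjacent lac operator. The plasmid-borne lacI gene supplies repressor, so expression stays low until it is induced with IPTG. The two sequence records agree in length and feature order, differing mainly in numbering origin and in whether the lacI promoter is called as the lacIq variant.

The stated purpose is recombinant expression of SRSF9 with a dual-affinity tag. GST and SBP allow purification or immobilisation on glutathione and streptavidin resins, which fits the associated study of the sequence, structure and context preferences of human RNA-binding proteins.
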