Features (pLannotate 1.2.2; 17 found; start..end, strand, type, name):
     26..65      +  CDS            rop (fragment): Rop protein, which maintains plasmids at low copy number; rop
    167..207     +  misc_feature   bom (fragment): basis of mobility region from pBR322
    312..416     +  promoter       AmpR promoter: bla
    417..1277    +  CDS            AmpR: β-lactamase; bla; confers resistance to ampicillin, carbenicillin, and related antibiotics
   1448..2036    +  rep_origin     ori: high-copy-number ColE1/pMB1/pBR322/pUC origin of replication
   2222..2273    -  misc_feature   bom (fragment): basis of mobility region from pBR322
   2280..2357    +  promoter       lacIq promoter: lacI (mutant); In the lacIq allele, a single base change in the promoter boosts expression of the lacI gene about 10-fold.
   2358..3440    +  CDS            lacI: lac repressor; lacI; The lac repressor binds to the lac operator to inhibit transcription in E. coli. This inhibition can be relieved by adding lactose or isopropyl-β-D-thiogalactopyranoside (IPTG).
   3453..3474    +  protein_bind   CAP binding site: CAP binding activates transcription in the presence of cAMP. E. coli catabolite activator protein
   3489..3519    +  promoter       lac promoter: promoter for the E. coli lac operon
   3527..3543    +  protein_bind   lac operator: The lac repressor binds to the lac operator to inhibit transcription in E. coli. This inhibition can be relieved by adding lactose or isopropyl-β-D-thiogalactopyranoside (IPTG). lac repressor encoded by lacI
   3563..3736    +  CDS            lacZα: LacZα fragment of β-galactosidase; lacZ fragment
   4015..4116    -  CDS            yciV (fragment): RNAAM_ECOLI - Also known as trpH From Escherichia coli (strain K12).
   4192..4220    +  promoter       tac promoter: strong E. coli promoter; hybrid between the trp and lac UV5 promoters
   4228..4244    +  protein_bind   lac operator: The lac repressor binds to the lac operator to inhibit transcription in E. coli. This inhibition can be relieved by adding lactose or isopropyl-β-D-thiogalactopyranoside (IPTG). lac repressor encoded by lacI
   4267..4920    +  CDS            GST26_SCHJA: Experimental evidence at protein level: Swiss-Prot protein existence level 1. GST isoenzymes appear to play a central role in the parasite detoxification system. Other functions are also suspected including a role in increasing the solubility of haematin in the parasite gut. From Schistosoma japonicum (Blood fluke).
   5080..5700    +  CDS            SRSF9 (fragment): SRSF9_HUMAN - Also known as SFRS9, SRP30C. Experimental evidence at protein level: Swiss-Prot protein existence level 1. Plays a role in constitutive splicing and can modulate the selection of alternative splice sites. Represses the splicing of MAPT/Tau exon 10. From Homo sapiens (Human).
>Addgene plasmid #135120 | SRSF9_2xRRM_pGEX | depositor full sequence | sequence record 259865 | Full Sequence
GGCCGCATCGTGACTGACTGACGATCTGCCTCGCGCGTTTCGGTGATGACGGTGAAAACCTCTGACACAT
GCAGCTCCCGGAGACGGTCACAGCTTGTCTGTAAGCGGATGCCGGGAGCAGACAAGCCCGTCAGGGCGCG
TCAGCGGGTGTTGGCGGGTGTCGGGGCGCAGCCATGACCCAGTCACGTAGCGATAGCGGAGTGTATAATT
CTTGAAGACGAAAGGGCCTCGTGATACGCCTATTTTTATAGGTTAATGTCATGATAATAATGGTTTCTTA
GACGTCAGGTGGCACTTTTCGGGGAAATGTGCGCGGAACCCCTATTTGTTTATTTTTCTAAATACATTCA
AATATGTATCCGCTCATGAGACAATAACCCTGATAAATGCTTCAATAATATTGAAAAAGGAAGAGTATGA
GTATTCAACATTTCCGTGTCGCCCTTATTCCCTTTTTTGCGGCATTTTGCCTTCCTGTTTTTGCTCACCC
AGAAACGCTGGTGAAAGTAAAAGATGCTGAAGATCAGTTGGGTGCACGAGTGGGTTACATCGAACTGGAT
CTCAACAGCGGTAAGATCCTTGAGAGTTTTCGCCCCGAAGAACGTTTTCCAATGATGAGCACTTTTAAAG
TTCTGCTATGTGGCGCGGTATTATCCCGTGTTGACGCCGGGCAAGAGCAACTCGGTCGCCGCATACACTA
TTCTCAGAATGACTTGGTTGAGTACTCACCAGTCACAGAAAAGCATCTTACGGATGGCATGACAGTAAGA
GAATTATGCAGTGCTGCCATAACCATGAGTGATAACACTGCGGCCAACTTACTTCTGACAACGATCGGAG
GACCGAAGGAGCTAACCGCTTTTTTGCACAACATGGGGGATCATGTAACTCGCCTTGATCGTTGGGAACC
GGAGCTGAATGAAGCCATACCAAACGACGAGCGTGACACCACGATGCCTGCAGCAATGGCAACAACGTTG
CGCAAACTATTAACTGGCGAACTACTTACTCTAGCTTCCCGGCAACAATTAATAGACTGGATGGAGGCGG
ATAAAGTTGCAGGACCACTTCTGCGCTCGGCCCTTCCGGCTGGCTGGTTTATTGCTGATAAATCTGGAGC
CGGTGAGCGTGGGTCTCGCGGTATCATTGCAGCACTGGGGCCAGATGGTAAGCCCTCCCGTATCGTAGTT
ATCTACACGACGGGGAGTCAGGCAACTATGGATGAACGAAATAGACAGATCGCTGAGATAGGTGCCTCAC
TGATTAAGCATTGGTAACTGTCAGACCAAGTTTACTCATATATACTTTAGATTGATTTAAAACTTCATTT
TTAATTTAAAAGGATCTAGGTGAAGATCCTTTTTGATAATCTCATGACCAAAATCCCTTAACGTGAGTTT
TCGTTCCACTGAGCGTCAGACCCCGTAGAAAAGATCAAAGGATCTTCTTGAGATCCTTTTTTTCTGCGCG
TAATCTGCTGCTTGCAAACAAAAAAACCACCGCTACCAGCGGTGGTTTGTTTGCCGGATCAAGAGCTACC
AACTCTTTTTCCGAAGGTAACTGGCTTCAGCAGAGCGCAGATACCAAATACTGTCCTTCTAGTGTAGCCG
TAGTTAGGCCACCACTTCAAGAACTCTGTAGCACCGCCTACATACCTCGCTCTGCTAATCCTGTTACCAG
TGGCTGCTGCCAGTGGCGATAAGTCGTGTCTTACCGGGTTGGACTCAAGACGATAGTTACCGGATAAGGC
GCAGCGGTCGGGCTGAACGGGGGGTTCGTGCACACAGCCCAGCTTGGAGCGAACGACCTACACCGAACTG
AGATACCTACAGCGTGAGCTATGAGAAAGCGCCACGCTTCCCGAAGGGAGAAAGGCGGACAGGTATCCGG
TAAGCGGCAGGGTCGGAACAGGAGAGCGCACGAGGGAGCTTCCAGGGGGAAACGCCTGGTATCTTTATAG
TCCTGTCGGGTTTCGCCACCTCTGACTTGAGCGTCGATTTTTGTGATGCTCGTCAGGGGGGCGGAGCCTA
TGGAAAAACGCCAGCAACGCGGCCTTTTTACGGTTCCTGGCCTTTTGCTGGCCTTTTGCTCACATGTTCT
TTCCTGCGTTATCCCCTGATTCTGTGGATAACCGTATTACCGCCTTTGAGTGAGCTGATACCGCTCGCCG
CAGCCGAACGACCGAGCGCAGCGAGTCAGTGAGCGAGGAAGCGGAAGAGCGCCTGATGCGGTATTTTCTC
CTTACGCATCTGTGCGGTATTTCACACCGCATAAATTCCGACACCATCGAATGGTGCAAAACCTTTCGCG
GTATGGCATGATAGCGCCCGGAAGAGAGTCAATTCAGGGTGGTGAATGTGAAACCAGTAACGTTATACGA
TGTCGCAGAGTATGCCGGTGTCTCTTATCAGACCGTTTCCCGCGTGGTGAACCAGGCCAGCCACGTTTCT
GCGAAAACGCGGGAAAAAGTGGAAGCGGCGATGGCGGAGCTGAATTACATTCCCAACCGCGTGGCACAAC
AACTGGCGGGCAAACAGTCGTTGCTGATTGGCGTTGCCACCTCCAGTCTGGCCCTGCACGCGCCGTCGCA
AATTGTCGCGGCGATTAAATCTCGCGCCGATCAACTGGGTGCCAGCGTGGTGGTGTCGATGGTAGAACGA
AGCGGCGTCGAAGCCTGTAAAGCGGCGGTGCACAATCTTCTCGCGCAACGCGTCAGTGGGCTGATCATTA
ACTATCCGCTGGATGACCAGGATGCCATTGCTGTGGAAGCTGCCTGCACTAATGTTCCGGCGTTATTTCT
TGATGTCTCTGACCAGACACCCATCAACAGTATTATTTTCTCCCATGAAGACGGTACGCGACTGGGCGTG
GAGCATCTGGTCGCATTGGGTCACCAGCAAATCGCGCTGTTAGCGGGCCCATTAAGTTCTGTCTCGGCGC
GTCTGCGTCTGGCTGGCTGGCATAAATATCTCACTCGCAATCAAATTCAGCCGATAGCGGAACGGGAAGG
CGACTGGAGTGCCATGTCCGGTTTTCAACAAACCATGCAAATGCTGAATGAGGGCATCGTTCCCACTGCG
ATGCTGGTTGCCAACGATCAGATGGCGCTGGGCGCAATGCGCGCCATTACCGAGTCCGGGCTGCGCGTTG
GTGCGGATATCTCGGTAGTGGGATACGACGATACCGAAGACAGCTCATGTTATATCCCGCCGTCAACCAC
CATCAAACAGGATTTTCGCCTGCTGGGGCAAACCAGCGTGGACCGCTTGCTGCAACTCTCTCAGGGCCAG
GCGGTGAAGGGCAATCAGCTGTTGCCCGTCTCACTGGTGAAAAGAAAAACCACCCTGGCGCCCAATACGC
AAACCGCCTCTCCCCGCGCGTTGGCCGATTCATTAATGCAGCTGGCACGACAGGTTTCCCGACTGGAAAG
CGGGCAGTGAGCGCAACGCAATTAATGTGAGTTAGCTCACTCATTAGGCACCCCAGGCTTTACACTTTAT
GCTTCCGGCTCGTATGTTGTGTGGAATTGTGAGCGGATAACAATTTCACACAGGAAACAGCTATGACCAT
GATTACGGATTCACTGGCCGTCGTTTTACAACGTCGTGACTGGGAAAACCCTGGCGTTACCCAACTTAAT
CGCCTTGCAGCACATCCCCCTTTCGCCAGCTGGCGTAATAGCGAAGAGGCCCGCACCGATCGCCCTTCCC
AACAGTTGCGCAGCCTGAATGGCGAATGGCGCTTTGCCTGGTTTCCGGCACCAGAAGCGGTGCCGGAAAG
CTGGCTGGAGTGCGATCTTCCTGAGGCCGATACTGTCGTCGTCCCCTCAAACTGGCAGATGCACGGTTAC
GATGCGCCCATCTACACCAACGTAACCTATCCCATTACGGTCAATCCGCCGTTTGTTCCCACGGAGAATC
CGACGGGTTGTTACTCGCTCACATTTAATGTTGATGAAAGCTGGCTACAGGAAGGCCAGACGCGAATTAT
TTTTGATGGCGTTGGAATTACGTTATCGACTGCACGGTGCACCAATGCTTCTGGCGTCAGGCAGCCATCG
GAAGCTGTGGTATGGCTGTGCAGGTCGTAAATCACTGCATAATTCGTGTCGCTCAAGGCGCACTCCCGTT
CTGGATAATGTTTTTTGCGCCGACATCATAACGGTTCTGGCAAATATTCTGAAATGAGCTGTTGACAATT
AATCATCGGCTCGTATAATGTGTGGAATTGTGAGCGGATAACAATTTCACACAGGAAACAGTATTCATGT
CCCCTATACTAGGTTATTGGAAAATTAAGGGCCTTGTGCAACCCACTCGACTTCTTTTGGAATATCTTGA
AGAAAAATATGAAGAGCATTTGTATGAGCGCGATGAAGGTGATAAATGGCGAAACAAAAAGTTTGAATTG
GGTTTGGAGTTTCCCAATCTTCCTTATTATATTGATGGTGATGTTAAATTAACACAGTCTATGGCCATCA
TACGTTATATAGCTGACAAGCACAACATGTTGGGTGGTTGTCCAAAAGAGCGTGCAGAGATTTCAATGCT
TGAAGGAGCGGTTTTGGATATTAGATACGGTGTTTCGAGAATTGCATATAGTAAAGACTTTGAAACTCTC
AAAGTTGATTTTCTTAGCAAGCTACCTGAAATGCTGAAAATGTTCGAAGATCGTTTATGTCATAAAACAT
ATTTAAATGGTGATCATGTAACCCATCCTGACTTCATGTTGTATGACGCTCTTGATGTTGTTTTATACAT
GGACCCAATGTGCCTGGATGCGTTCCCAAAATTAGTTTGTTTTAAAAAACGTATTGAAGCTATCCCACAA
ATTGATAAGTACTTGAAATCCAGCAAGTATATAGCATGGCCTTTGCAGGGCTGGCAAGCCACGTTTGGTG
GTGGCGACCATCCTCCAAAATCGGATCTGGAAGTTCTGTTCCAGGGGCCCCTGGGATTAATGGACGAAAA
AACCACCGGTTGGCGTGGTGGTCACGTTGTTGAAGGTCTGGCTGGTGAACTGGAACAGCTGCGTGCTCGT
CTGGAACACCACCCGCAGGGTCAGCGTGAACCGGGATCCATGTCGGGCTGGGCGGACGAGCGCGGCGGCG
AGGGCGACGGGCGCATCTACGTGGGGAACCTTCCGACCGACGTGCGCGAGAAGGACTTGGAGGACCTGTT
CTACAAGTACGGCCGCATCCGCGAGATCGAGCTCAAGAACCGGCACGGCCTCGTGCCCTTCGCCTTCGTG
CGCTTCGAGGACCCCCGAGATGCAGAGGATGCTATTTATGGAAGAAATGGTTATGATTATGGCCAGTGTC
GGCTTCGTGTGGAGTTCCCCAGGACTTATGGAGGTCGGGGTGGGTGGCCCCGTGGTGGGAGGAATGGGCC
TCCTACAAGAAGATCTGATTTCCGAGTTCTTGTTTCAGGACTTCCTCCGTCAGGCAGCTGGCAGGACCTG
AAGGATCACATGCGAGAAGCTGGGGATGTCTGTTATGCTGATGTGCAGAAGGATGGAGTGGGGATGGTCG
AGTATCTCAGAAAAGAAGACATGGAATATGCCCTGCGTAAACTGGATGACACCAAATTCCGCTCTCATGA
GGGTGAAACTTCCTACATCCGAGTTTATCCTGAGAGAAGCACCAGCTATGGCTACTCACGGTCTCGGTCT
GGGTCAAGGGGCCGTGACTCTCCATACCAATGAGC
