Features (pLannotate 1.2.2; 17 found; start..end, strand, type, name):
    670..1290    +  CDS            SRSF9 (fragment): SRSF9_HUMAN - Also known as SFRS9, SRP30C. Experimental evidence at protein level: Swiss-Prot protein existence level 1. Plays a role in constitutive splicing and can modulate the selection of alternative splice sites. Represses the splicing of MAPT/Tau exon 10. From Homo sapiens (Human).
   1321..1360    +  CDS            rop (fragment): Rop protein, which maintains plasmids at low copy number; rop
   1462..1502    +  misc_feature   bom (fragment): basis of mobility region from pBR322
   1607..1711    +  promoter       AmpR promoter: bla
   1712..2572    +  CDS            AmpR: β-lactamase; bla; confers resistance to ampicillin, carbenicillin, and related antibiotics
   2743..3331    +  rep_origin     ori: high-copy-number ColE1/pMB1/pBR322/pUC origin of replication
   3517..3568    -  misc_feature   bom (fragment): basis of mobility region from pBR322
   3575..3652    +  promoter       lacI promoter: lacI
   3653..4735    +  CDS            lacI: lac repressor; lacI; The lac repressor binds to the lac operator to inhibit transcription in E. coli. This inhibition can be relieved by adding lactose or isopropyl-β-D-thiogalactopyranoside (IPTG).
   4748..4769    +  protein_bind   CAP binding site: CAP binding activates transcription in the presence of cAMP. E. coli catabolite activator protein
   4784..4814    +  promoter       lac promoter: promoter for the E. coli lac operon
   4822..4838    +  protein_bind   lac operator: The lac repressor binds to the lac operator to inhibit transcription in E. coli. This inhibition can be relieved by adding lactose or isopropyl-β-D-thiogalactopyranoside (IPTG). lac repressor encoded by lacI
   4858..5031    +  CDS            lacZα: LacZα fragment of β-galactosidase; lacZ fragment
   5295..5411    -  CDS            yciV (fragment): RNAAM_ECOLI - Also known as trpH From Escherichia coli (strain K12).
   5487..5515    +  promoter       tac promoter: strong E. coli promoter; hybrid between the trp and lac UV5 promoters
   5523..5539    +  protein_bind   lac operator: The lac repressor binds to the lac operator to inhibit transcription in E. coli. This inhibition can be relieved by adding lactose or isopropyl-β-D-thiogalactopyranoside (IPTG). lac repressor encoded by lacI
   5562..510     +  CDS            GST26_SCHJA (across the origin): Experimental evidence at protein level: Swiss-Prot protein existence level 1. GST isoenzymes appear to play a central role in the parasite detoxification system. Other functions are also suspected including a role in increasing the solubility of haematin in the parasite gut. From Schistosoma japonicum (Blood fluke).
>Addgene plasmid #135120 | SRSF9_2xRRM_pGEX | addgene full sequence | sequence record 274418 | Addgene NGS Result
GGTTTGGAGTTTCCCAATCTTCCTTATTATATTGATGGTGATGTTAAATTAACACAGTCTATGGCCATCA
TACGTTATATAGCTGACAAGCACAACATGTTGGGTGGTTGTCCAAAAGAGCGTGCAGAGATTTCAATGCT
TGAAGGAGCGGTTTTGGATATTAGATACGGTGTTTCGAGAATTGCATATAGTAAAGACTTTGAAACTCTC
AAAGTTGATTTTCTTAGCAAGCTACCTGAAATGCTGAAAATGTTCGAAGATCGTTTATGTCATAAAACAT
ATTTAAATGGTGATCATGTAACCCATCCTGACTTCATGTTGTATGACGCTCTTGATGTTGTTTTATACAT
GGACCCAATGTGCCTGGATGCGTTCCCAAAATTAGTTTGTTTTAAAAAACGTATTGAAGCTATCCCACAA
ATTGATAAGTACTTGAAATCCAGCAAGTATATAGCATGGCCTTTGCAGGGCTGGCAAGCCACGTTTGGTG
GTGGCGACCATCCTCCAAAATCGGATCTGGAAGTTCTGTTCCAGGGGCCCCTGGGATTAATGGACGAAAA
AACCACCGGTTGGCGTGGTGGTCACGTTGTTGAAGGTCTGGCTGGTGAACTGGAACAGCTGCGTGCTCGT
CTGGAACACCACCCGCAGGGTCAGCGTGAACCGGGATCCATGTCGGGCTGGGCGGACGAGCGCGGCGGCG
AGGGCGACGGGCGCATCTACGTGGGGAACCTTCCGACCGACGTGCGCGAGAAGGACTTGGAGGACCTGTT
CTACAAGTACGGCCGCATCCGCGAGATCGAGCTCAAGAACCGGCACGGCCTCGTGCCCTTCGCCTTCGTG
CGCTTCGAGGACCCCCGAGATGCAGAGGATGCTATTTATGGAAGAAATGGTTATGATTATGGCCAGTGTC
GGCTTCGTGTGGAGTTCCCCAGGACTTATGGAGGTCGGGGTGGGTGGCCCCGTGGTGGGAGGAATGGGCC
TCCTACAAGAAGATCTGATTTCCGAGTTCTTGTTTCAGGACTTCCTCCGTCAGGCAGCTGGCAGGACCTG
AAGGATCACATGCGAGAAGCTGGGGATGTCTGTTATGCTGATGTGCAGAAGGATGGAGTGGGGATGGTCG
AGTATCTCAGAAAAGAAGACATGGAATATGCCCTGCGTAAACTGGATGACACCAAATTCCGCTCTCATGA
GGGTGAAACTTCCTACATCCGAGTTTATCCTGAGAGAAGCACCAGCTATGGCTACTCACGGTCTCGGTCT
GGGTCAAGGGGCCGTGACTCTCCATACCAATGAGCGGCCGCATCGTGACTGACTGACGATCTGCCTCGCG
CGTTTCGGTGATGACGGTGAAAACCTCTGACACATGCAGCTCCCGGAGACGGTCACAGCTTGTCTGTAAG
CGGATGCCGGGAGCAGACAAGCCCGTCAGGGCGCGTCAGCGGGTGTTGGCGGGTGTCGGGGCGCAGCCAT
GACCCAGTCACGTAGCGATAGCGGAGTGTATAATTCTTGAAGACGAAAGGGCCTCGTGATACGCCTATTT
TTATAGGTTAATGTCATGATAATAATGGTTTCTTAGACGTCAGGTGGCACTTTTCGGGGAAATGTGCGCG
GAACCCCTATTTGTTTATTTTTCTAAATACATTCAAATATGTATCCGCTCATGAGACAATAACCCTGATA
AATGCTTCAATAATATTGAAAAAGGAAGAGTATGAGTATTCAACATTTCCGTGTCGCCCTTATTCCCTTT
TTTGCGGCATTTTGCCTTCCTGTTTTTGCTCACCCAGAAACGCTGGTGAAAGTAAAAGATGCTGAAGATC
AGTTGGGTGCACGAGTGGGTTACATCGAACTGGATCTCAACAGCGGTAAGATCCTTGAGAGTTTTCGCCC
CGAAGAACGTTTTCCAATGATGAGCACTTTTAAAGTTCTGCTATGTGGCGCGGTATTATCCCGTGTTGAC
GCCGGGCAAGAGCAACTCGGTCGCCGCATACACTATTCTCAGAATGACTTGGTTGAGTACTCACCAGTCA
CAGAAAAGCATCTTACGGATGGCATGACAGTAAGAGAATTATGCAGTGCTGCCATAACCATGAGTGATAA
CACTGCGGCCAACTTACTTCTGACAACGATCGGAGGACCGAAGGAGCTAACCGCTTTTTTGCACAACATG
GGGGATCATGTAACTCGCCTTGATCGTTGGGAACCGGAGCTGAATGAAGCCATACCAAACGACGAGCGTG
ACACCACGATGCCTGCAGCAATGGCAACAACGTTGCGCAAACTATTAACTGGCGAACTACTTACTCTAGC
TTCCCGGCAACAATTAATAGACTGGATGGAGGCGGATAAAGTTGCAGGACCACTTCTGCGCTCGGCCCTT
CCGGCTGGCTGGTTTATTGCTGATAAATCTGGAGCCGGTGAGCGTGGGTCTCGCGGTATCATTGCAGCAC
TGGGGCCAGATGGTAAGCCCTCCCGTATCGTAGTTATCTACACGACGGGGAGTCAGGCAACTATGGATGA
ACGAAATAGACAGATCGCTGAGATAGGTGCCTCACTGATTAAGCATTGGTAACTGTCAGACCAAGTTTAC
TCATATATACTTTAGATTGATTTAAAACTTCATTTTTAATTTAAAAGGATCTAGGTGAAGATCCTTTTTG
ATAATCTCATGACCAAAATCCCTTAACGTGAGTTTTCGTTCCACTGAGCGTCAGACCCCGTAGAAAAGAT
CAAAGGATCTTCTTGAGATCCTTTTTTTCTGCGCGTAATCTGCTGCTTGCAAACAAAAAAACCACCGCTA
CCAGCGGTGGTTTGTTTGCCGGATCAAGAGCTACCAACTCTTTTTCCGAAGGTAACTGGCTTCAGCAGAG
CGCAGATACCAAATACTGTCCTTCTAGTGTAGCCGTAGTTAGGCCACCACTTCAAGAACTCTGTAGCACC
GCCTACATACCTCGCTCTGCTAATCCTGTTACCAGTGGCTGCTGCCAGTGGCGATAAGTCGTGTCTTACC
GGGTTGGACTCAAGACGATAGTTACCGGATAAGGCGCAGCGGTCGGGCTGAACGGGGGGTTCGTGCACAC
AGCCCAGCTTGGAGCGAACGACCTACACCGAACTGAGATACCTACAGCGTGAGCTATGAGAAAGCGCCAC
GCTTCCCGAAGGGAGAAAGGCGGACAGGTATCCGGTAAGCGGCAGGGTCGGAACAGGAGAGCGCACGAGG
GAGCTTCCAGGGGGAAACGCCTGGTATCTTTATAGTCCTGTCGGGTTTCGCCACCTCTGACTTGAGCGTC
GATTTTTGTGATGCTCGTCAGGGGGGCGGAGCCTATGGAAAAACGCCAGCAACGCGGCCTTTTTACGGTT
CCTGGCCTTTTGCTGGCCTTTTGCTCACATGTTCTTTCCTGCGTTATCCCCTGATTCTGTGGATAACCGT
ATTACCGCCTTTGAGTGAGCTGATACCGCTCGCCGCAGCCGAACGACCGAGCGCAGCGAGTCAGTGAGCG
AGGAAGCGGAAGAGCGCCTGATGCGGTATTTTCTCCTTACGCATCTGTGCGGTATTTCACACCGCATAAA
TTCCGACACCATCGAATGGCGCAAAACCTTTCGCGGTATGGCATGATAGCGCCCGGAAGAGAGTCAATTC
AGGGTGGTGAATGTGAAACCAGTAACGTTATACGATGTCGCAGAGTATGCCGGTGTCTCTTATCAGACCG
TTTCCCGCGTGGTGAACCAGGCCAGCCACGTTTCTGCGAAAACGCGGGAAAAAGTGGAAGCGGCGATGGC
GGAGCTGAATTACATTCCCAACCGCGTGGCACAACAACTGGCGGGCAAACAGTCGTTGCTGATTGGCGTT
GCCACCTCCAGTCTGGCCCTGCACGCGCCGTCGCAAATTGTCGCGGCGATTAAATCTCGCGCCGATCAAC
TGGGTGCCAGCGTGGTGGTGTCGATGGTAGAACGAAGCGGCGTCGAAGCCTGTAAAGCGGCGGTGCACAA
TCTTCTCGCGCAACGCGTCAGTGGGCTGATCATTAACTATCCGCTGGATGACCAGGATGCCATTGCTGTG
GAAGCTGCCTGCACTAATGTTCCGGCGTTATTTCTTGATGTCTCTGACCAGACACCCATCAACAGTATTA
TTTTCTCCCATGAAGACGGTACGCGACTGGGCGTGGAGCATCTGGTCGCATTGGGTCACCAGCAAATCGC
GCTGTTAGCGGGCCCATTAAGTTCTGTCTCGGCGCGTCTGCGTCTGGCTGGCTGGCATAAATATCTCACT
CGCAATCAAATTCAGCCGATAGCGGAACGGGAAGGCGACTGGAGTGCCATGTCCGGTTTTCAACAAACCA
TGCAAATGCTGAATGAGGGCATCGTTCCCACTGCGATGCTGGTTGCCAACGATCAGATGGCGCTGGGCGC
AATGCGCGCCATTACCGAGTCCGGGCTGCGCGTTGGTGCGGATATCTCGGTAGTGGGATACGACGATACC
GAAGACAGCTCATGTTATATCCCGCCGTTAACCACCATCAAACAGGATTTTCGCCTGCTGGGGCAAACCA
GCGTGGACCGCTTGCTGCAACTCTCTCAGGGCCAGGCGGTGAAGGGCAATCAGCTGTTGCCCGTCTCACT
GGTGAAAAGAAAAACCACGCTAGCGCCCAATACGCAAACCGCCTCTCCCCGCGCGTTGGCCGATTCATTA
ATGCAGCTGGCACGACAGGTTTCCCGACTGGAAAGCGGGCAGTGAGCGCAACGCAATTAATGTAAGTTAG
CTCACTCATTAGGCACCCCAGGCTTTACACTTTATGCTTCCGGCTCGTATGTTGTGTGGAATTGTGAGCG
GATAACAATTTCACACAGGAAACAGCTATGACCATGATTACGGATTCACTGGCCGTCGTTTTACAACGTC
GTGACTGGGAAAACCCTGGCGTTACCCAACTTAATCGCCTTGCAGCACATCCCCCTTTCGCCAGCTGGCG
TAATAGCGAAGAGGCCCGCACCGATCGCCCTTCCCAACAGTTGCGCAGCCTGAATGGCGAATGGCGCTTT
GCCTGGTTTCCGGCACCAGAAGCGGTGCCGGAAAGCTGGCTGGAGTGCGATCTTCCTGAGGCCGATACTG
TCGTCGTCCCCTCAAACTGGCAGATGCACGGTTACGATGCGCCCATCTACACCAACGTGACCTATCCCAT
TACGGTCAATCCGCCGTTTGTTCCCACGGAGAATCCGACGGGTTGTTACTCGCTCACATTTAATGTTGAT
GAAAGCTGGCTACAGGAAGGCCAGACGCGAATTATTTTTGATGGCGTTGGAATTAGCTTATCGACTGCAC
GGTGCACCAATGCTTCTGGCGTCAGGCAGCCATCGGAAGCTGTGGTATGGCTGTGCAGGTCGTAAATCAC
TGCATAATTCGTGTCGCTCAAGGCGCACTCCCGTTCTGGATAATGTTTTTTGCGCCGACATCATAACGGT
TCTGGCAAATATTCTGAAATGAGCTGTTGACAATTAATCATCGGCTCGTATAATGTGTGGAATTGTGAGC
GGATAACAATTTCACACAGGAAACAGTATTCATGTCCCCTATACTAGGTTATTGGAAAATTAAGGGCCTT
GTGCAACCCACTCGACTTCTTTTGGAATATCTTGAAGAAAAATATGAAGAGCATTTGTATGAGCGCGATG
AAGGTGATAAATGGCGAAACAAAAAGTTTGAATTG
