>Addgene plasmid #135120 | SRSF9_2xRRM_pGEX | depositor partial sequence | sequence record 259866 | SRSF9_ORF
ATGTCGGGCTGGGCGGACGAGCGCGGCGGCGAGGGCGACGGGCGCATCTACGTGGGGAACCTTCCGACCG
ACGTGCGCGAGAAGGACTTGGAGGACCTGTTCTACAAGTACGGCCGCATCCGCGAGATCGAGCTCAAGAA
CCGGCACGGCCTCGTGCCCTTCGCCTTCGTGCGCTTCGAGGACCCCCGAGATGCAGAGGATGCTATTTAT
GGAAGAAATGGTTATGATTATGGCCAGTGTCGGCTTCGTGTGGAGTTCCCCAGGACTTATGGAGGTCGGG
GTGGGTGGCCCCGTGGTGGGAGGAATGGGCCTCCTACAAGAAGATCTGATTTCCGAGTTCTTGTTTCAGG
ACTTCCTCCGTCAGGCAGCTGGCAGGACCTGAAGGATCACATGCGAGAAGCTGGGGATGTCTGTTATGCT
GATGTGCAGAAGGATGGAGTGGGGATGGTCGAGTATCTCAGAAAAGAAGACATGGAATATGCCCTGCGTA
AACTGGATGACACCAAATTCCGCTCTCATGAGGGTGAAACTTCCTACATCCGAGTTTATCCTGAGAGAAG
CACCAGCTATGGCTACTCACGGTCTCGGTCTGGGTCAAGGGGCCGTGACTCTCCATACCAATGA
